Addgene plasmid #34403: KHBD00276
Depositing lab: Bart Deplancke. Depositing organization: Swiss Federal Institute of Technology (EPFL). Publication: Automated protein-DNA interaction screening of Drosophila regulatory elements. Korneel Hens, Jean-Daniel Feuz, Alina Isakova, Antonina Lagovitina, Andreas Massouras, Julien Bryois, Patrick Callaerts, Susan E. Celniker, Bart Deplancke. Nat Methods. 2011 Oct 30;8(12):1065-70. 10.1038/nmeth.1763 PubMed 22037703.
Backbone
  Vector backbone: pDONR221
  Backbone manufacturer: Invitrogen
  Backbone size w/o insert (bp): 2536
  Vector type: Gateway Donor Vector
Growth in bacteria
  Bacterial resistance: Kanamycin, 50 μg/mL
  Growth temperature: 37°C
  Growth strain: DH5alpha
  Copy number: High Copy
Gene/Insert
  Gene/Insert name: CG4761 (alt names: FBgn0001323; knrl; knirps-like)
  Species: D. melanogaster (fly)
  Insert size (bp): 1941
  Entrez Gene: knrl (a.k.a. Dmel_CG4761, CG4761, Dmel\CG4761, Knrl, NR0A2)
  Cloning method: Gateway Cloning
  Sequencing primers: 5′ M13F; 3′ M13R
Terms and licenses: Academic/Nonprofit Terms; Industry Terms: Not Available to Industry
Depositor comments: Please note that the ORFs in this collection were cloned open-ended (without a stop codon).
How to cite: KHBD00276 was a gift from Bart Deplancke (Addgene plasmid # 34403 ; http://n2t.net/addgene:34403 ; RRID:Addgene_34403)
