[The description below was written by a language model from this plasmid's Addgene catalogue record.]
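Description:
KHBD00276 is a Gateway entry-type clone built in the pDONR221 donor backbone (Invitrogen), carrying the open reading frame of the Drosophila melanogaster gene knirps-like (knrl, CG4761, also designated NR0A2). The insert is recorded as 1941 bp in a backbone of about 2.5 kb once the donor cassette is replaced. The plasmid is maintained in E. coli as a high-copy construct under kanamycin selection. No feature table accompanies the record, so the origin of replication and the exact recombination sites are not itemised. Because the insert was introduced by Gateway cloning into a pDONR vector, the ORF would normally be flanked by attL sites generated in the BP reaction. M13 forward and reverse priming sites on either side of the insert are listed for sequence verification.

The plasmid has no stated promoter, tag or reporter, which fits its role as a shuttle clone rather than an expression vector: the ORF is meant to be moved by LR recombination into destination vectors that provide the regulatory elements and fusion partners. The depositor notes that ORFs in this collection were cloned open-ended, without a stop codon, which allows in-frame C-terminal fusions after transfer. The clone belongs to a Drosophila ORF collection associated with a study on automated protein–DNA interaction screening of fly regulatory elements. Its likely use is therefore as a source of the knrl coding sequence for making fusion constructs for such interaction assays or for other expression applications.
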