>Addgene plasmid #34403 | KHBD00276 | depositor partial sequence | sequence record 40970 | KHBD00276 sequence 1941 bps
ATGATGAATCAGGATAATCCATATGCGATGAATCAGACGTGCAAGGTGTGTGGAGAGCCGGCGGCTGGAT
TCCATTTCGGAGCCTTTACATGCGAGGGCTGCAAGTCCTTCTTCGGCCGATCGTACAACAATCTGTCGTC
GATATCCGACTGCAAGAACAACGGCGAGTGCATCATCAACAAGAAGAACCGAACCGCCTGCAAGGCGTGC
CGTCTGAAGAAGTGCCTCATGGTGGGCATGTCGAAGAGTGGATCCCGATATGGTCGTCGCTCCAACTGGT
TCAAGATCCACTGTCTGCTGCAGGAGCAGCAGCAGCAGGCGGTGGCTGCGATGGCGGCGCACCACAATAG
CCAGCAGGCGGGTGGTGGAAGTTCCGGTGGATCGGGCGGTGGTCAAGGAATGCCCAACGGGGTCAAGGGC
ATGTCGGGTGTACCCCCACCGGCGGCTGCAGCAGCTGCTCTGGGAATGCTCGGGCATCCTGGTGGTTATC
CGGGTCTGTATGCCGTTGCCAATGCTGGCGGCTCGTCACGGAGTAAAGAGGAGCTAATGATGTTGGGATT
GGATGGCAGCGTGGAGTACGGCTCCCATAAACATCCGGTGGTGGCATCACCCTCCGTAAGTTCCCCGGAT
TCCCACAACTCCGACAGCTCTGTGGAGGTGAGTTCGGTGCGAGGCAACCCACTCCTACACTTGGGCGGAA
AATCCAATTCGGGAGGATCTTCAAGTGGTGCCGATGGCAGTCATTCGGGAGGAGGAGGAGGAGGAGGAGG
AGGAGTGACGCCCGGCAGACCGCCACAGATGCGCAAGGATTTGTCGCCATTCCTGCCGCTGCCCTTCCCA
GGCCTAGCATCAATGCCCGTGATGCCACCACCCGCGTTCCTGCCTCCCTCGCACCTACTCTTCCCCGGCT
ACCACCCCGCCCTGTACTCGCACCACCAGGGCTTGCTGAAGCCAACGCCAGAGCAACAACAGGCAGCGGT
GGCTGCGGCGGCCGTGCAACATCTATTCAACTCCAGTGGTGCAGGCCAGCGTTTCGCACCGGGCACTTCA
CCATTTGCCAACCACCAGCAGCACCACAAGGAAGAGGATCAGCCAGCACCAGCCAGAAGTCCAAGTACCC
ATGCGAACAACAACCACCTGCTAACGAATGGTGGTGCTGCCGATGAGCTAACCAAACGCTTCTATTTAGA
CGCTGTGCTCAAGTCCCAGCAACAAAGTCCTCCGCCGACCACCAAACTACCGCCACACTCCAAGCAGGAT
TACTCAATTTCAGCTCTGGTCACACCAAACTCGGAAAGTGGCAGGGAGAGAGTGAAAAGTCGCCAGAACG
AAGAGGACGACGAGGCGAGAGCGGATGGAATTATTGATGGCGCCGAGCACGACGATGAGGAGGAGGATCT
GGTGGTGTCCATGACGCCACCCCACTCACCCGCTCAACAAGAAGAGCGAACCCCAGCCGGCGAGGATCCC
AGACCCAGTCCCGGTCAAGATAATCCCATTGATCTGAGCATGAAGACCACCGGCAGTTCCCTGAGCAGTA
AAAGTAGTAGCCCAGAAATCGAACCAGAAACCGAGATCTCTAGCGATGTAGAAAAGAACGATACAGATGA
TGACGATGAGGATCTGAAAGTAACGCCTGAAGAGGAGATATCAGTTCGAGAAACGGCTGATCCGGAGATA
GAGGAAGATCACTCCAGCACCACAGAGACAGCAAAGACCAGCATTGAAAATACCCACAATAACAACAACA
GTATCAGCAACAACAATAACAATAATAATAATAATAATAATAGTATCCTAAGCGATAGCGAGGCCAGTGA
AACGATCAAGAGGAAACTGGACGAACTCATAGAGGCCAGCAGTGAGAATGGAAAACGTCTGAGGTTGGAA
GCCCCCGTCAAAGTGGCCACCTCGAATGCCTTGGATCTAACCACTAAGGTC
