>Addgene plasmid #34403 | KHBD00276 | addgene partial sequence | sequence record 42127 | M13-Rev 5'-CAGGAAACAGCTATGACC-3'
TTATTTTGACTGATAGTGACCTGTTCGTTGCAACAAATTGATAAGCAATGCTTTCTTATAATGCCAACTT
TGTACAAGAAAGTTGGCAAGACCTTAGTGGTTAGATCCAAGGCATTCGAGGTGGCCACTTTGACGGGGGC
TTCCAACCTCAGACGTTTTCCATTCTCACTGCTGGCCTCTATGAGTTCGTCCAGTTTCCTCTTGATCGTT
TCACTGGCCTCGCTATCGCTTAGGATACTATTATTATTATTATTATTATTGTTATTGTTGTTGCTGATAC
TGTTGTTGTTATTGTGGGTATTTTCAATGCTGGTCTTTGCTGTCTCTGTGGTGCTGGAGTGATCTTCCTC
TATCTCCGGATCAGCCGTTTCTCGAACTGATATCTCCTCTTCAGGCGTTACTTTCAGATCCTCATCGTCA
TCATCTGTATCGTTCTTTTCTACATCGCTAGAGATCTCGGTTTCTGGTTCGATTTCTGGGCTACTACTTT
TACTGCTCAGGGAACTGCCGGTGGTCTTCATGCTCAGATCAATGGGATTATCTTGACCGGGACTGGGTCT
GGGATCCTCGCCGGCTGGGGTTCGCTCTTCTTGTTGAGCGGGTGAGTGGGGTGGCGTCATGGACACCACC
AGATCCTCCTCCTCATCGTCGTGCTCGGCGCCATCAATAATTCCATCCGCTCTCGCCTCGTCGTCCTCTT
CGTTCTGGCGACTTTTCACTCTCTCCCTGCCACTTTCC
